Addgene plasmid #28103: HA-Cdk9 T186A
Depositing lab: Andrew Rice. Depositing organization: Baylor College of Medicine. Publication: Phosphatase PPM1A regulates phosphorylation of Thr-186 in the Cdk9 T-loop. Wang Y, Dow EC, Liang YY, Ramakrishnan R, Liu H, Sung TL, Lin X, Rice AP. J Biol Chem. 2008 Nov 28. 283(48):33578-84. 10.1074/jbc.M807495200 PubMed 18829461.
Backbone
  Vector backbone: pcDNA6/3HA
  Vector type: Mammalian Expression, Bacterial Expression
Growth in bacteria
  Bacterial resistance: Ampicillin, 100 μg/mL
  Growth temperature: 37°C
  Growth strain: DH5alpha
  Copy number: Unknown
Gene/Insert
  Gene/Insert name: Cdk9 (alt name: Cdk9-42k)
  Species: H. sapiens (human)
  Insert size (bp): 1100
  Mutation: Contains T186A mutation in Cdk9
  Entrez Gene: CDK9 (a.k.a. C-2k, CDC2L4, CTK1, PITALRE, TAK)
  Tag / fusion protein: 3x HA (N terminal on backbone)
  Cloning method: Restriction Enzyme
  Sequencing primers: 5′ n/a
Terms and licenses: Academic/Nonprofit Terms; Industry Terms: Not Available to Industry
How to cite: HA-Cdk9 T186A was a gift from Andrew Rice (Addgene plasmid # 28103 ; http://n2t.net/addgene:28103 ; RRID:Addgene_28103)
