[The description below was written by a language model from this plasmid's Addgene catalogue record and pLannotate feature annotations shown in this document.]
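Description:
HA-Cdk9 T186A is a mammalian expression plasmid built on a backbone recorded as pcDNA6/3HA. It carries the human CDK9 coding sequence (the 42 kDa isoform, about 1.1 kb) with a threonine-to-alanine substitution at residue 186. The insert sits downstream of the human cytomegalovirus immediate-early enhancer and promoter and is followed by the bovine growth hormone polyadenylation signal, giving strong constitutive expression in transfected mammalian cells. T7 and SP6 promoters flank the cloning region. The catalogue entry states that the backbone supplies an N-terminal triple HA epitope tag. The feature table does not annotate the tag separately, although there is unannotated space between the T7 promoter and the start of the CDK9 reading frame where it would be expected.

In E. coli the plasmid is maintained through a high-copy ColE1/pUC-type origin and selected with ampicillin via the β-lactamase gene; an f1 origin is also present. The annotated sequence shows an SV40 early promoter driving a neomycin/kanamycin phosphotransferase gene with an SV40 polyadenylation signal, which would allow G418 selection in mammalian cells. This differs from the blasticidin marker that a pcDNA6 name would normally suggest, and the record does not explain the difference. A short HIV-1 LTR match, a ble fragment and lac-derived fragments look like minor backbone remnants or annotation hits rather than functional parts.

CDK9 is the kinase subunit of P-TEFb, which promotes productive transcription elongation. Thr-186 lies in its T-loop, and the associated publication concerns phosphorylation of this residue and its regulation by the phosphatase PPM1A. The alanine mutant therefore serves as a non-phosphorylatable, HA-detectable control.
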