Features (pLannotate 1.2.2; 21 found; start..end, strand, type, name):
     36..80      -  misc_feature   bom (fragment): basis of mobility region from pBR322
    235..614     +  enhancer       CMV enhancer: human cytomegalovirus immediate early enhancer
    615..818     +  promoter       CMV promoter: human cytomegalovirus (CMV) immediate early promoter
    814..847     +  LTR            5' LTR (truncated) (fragment): truncated 5' long terminal repeat (LTR) from HIV-1
    863..881     +  promoter       T7 promoter: promoter for bacteriophage T7 RNA polymerase
    985..2097    +  CDS            CDK9: CDK9_HUMAN - Also known as CDC2L4, TAK. Experimental evidence at protein level: Swiss-Prot protein existence level 1. Protein kinase involved in the regulation of transcription (PubMed:10574912, PubMed:10757782, PubMed:11145967, PubMed:11575923, PubMed:11809800, PubMed:11884399, PubMed:14701750, PubMed:16109376, PubMed:16109377, PubMed:20930849, PubMed:28426094). Member of the cyclin-dependent kinase pair (CDK9/cyclin-T) complex, also called positive transcription elongation factor b (P-TEFb), which facilitates the transition from abortive to productive elongation by phosphorylating the CTD (C
   2161..2179    -  promoter       SP6 promoter: promoter for bacteriophage SP6 RNA polymerase
   2205..2429    +  polyA_signal   bGH poly(A) signal: bovine growth hormone polyadenylation signal
   2433..2454    +  promoter       SV40 promoter (fragment): SV40 enhancer and early promoter
   2475..2903    +  rep_origin     f1 ori (sequence partly withheld): f1 bacteriophage origin of replication; arrow indicates direction of (+) strand synthesis
   2917..3247    +  promoter       SV40 promoter: SV40 enhancer and early promoter
   3314..4105    +  CDS            neo: KKA2_KLEPN - Also known as kan, nptII. Experimental evidence at protein level: Swiss-Prot protein existence level 1. Resistance to kanamycin, neomycin, paromomycin, ribostamycin, butirosin and gentamicin B. From Klebsiella pneumoniae.
   4129..4287    +  CDS            ble (fragment): BLE_KLEPN - Experimental evidence at protein level: Swiss-Prot protein existence level 1. Binding protein with a strong affinity to the bleomycin family of antibiotics. Binds to CL990; an antimitotic-antibiotic compound. From Klebsiella pneumoniae.
   4282..4403    +  polyA_signal   SV40 poly(A) signal: SV40 polyadenylation signal
   4476..4492    -  protein_bind   lac operator: The lac repressor binds to the lac operator to inhibit transcription in E. coli. This inhibition can be relieved by adding lactose or isopropyl-β-D-thiogalactopyranoside (IPTG). lac repressor encoded by lacI
   4500..4530    -  promoter       lac promoter: promoter for the E. coli lac operon
   4545..4566    -  protein_bind   CAP binding site: CAP binding activates transcription in the presence of cAMP. E. coli catabolite activator protein
   4579..4671    -  CDS            lacI (fragment): lac repressor; lacI; The lac repressor binds to the lac operator to inhibit transcription in E. coli. This inhibition can be relieved by adding lactose or isopropyl-β-D-thiogalactopyranoside (IPTG).
   4854..5442    -  rep_origin     ori: high-copy-number ColE1/pMB1/pBR322/pUC origin of replication
   5613..6473    -  CDS            AmpR: β-lactamase; bla; confers resistance to ampicillin, carbenicillin, and related antibiotics
   6474..6578    -  promoter       AmpR promoter: bla
>Addgene plasmid #28103 | HA-Cdk9 T186A | depositor full sequence | sequence record 13306 | Author sequence
GACGGATCGGGAGATCTCCCGATCCCCTATGGTCGACTCTCAGTACAATCTGCTCTGATGCCGCATAGTT
AAGCCAGTATCTGCTCCCTGCTTGTGTGTTGGAGGTCGCTGAGTAGTGCGCGAGCAAAATTTAAGCTACA
ACAAGGCAAGGCTTGACCGACAATTGCATGAAGAATCTGCTTAGGGTTAGGCGTTTTGCGCTGCTTCGCG
ATGTACGGGCCAGATATACGCGTTGACATTGATTATTGACTAGTTATTAATAGTAATCAATTACGGGGTC
ATTAGTTCATAGCCCATATATGGAGTTCCGCGTTACATAACTTACGGTAAATGGCCCGCCTGGCTGACCG
CCCAACGACCCCCGCCCATTGACGTCAATAATGACGTATGTTCCCATAGTAACGCCAATAGGGACTTTCC
ATTGACGTCAATGGGTGGACTATTTACGGTAAACTGCCCACTTGGCAGTACATCAAGTGTATCATATGCC
AAGTACGCCCCCTATTGACGTCAATGACGGTAAATGGCCCGCCTGGCATTATGCCCAGTACATGACCTTA
TGGGACTTTCCTACTTGGCAGTACATCTACGTATTAGTCATCGCTATTACCATGGTGATGCGGTTTTGGC
AGTACATCAATGGGCGTGGATAGCGGTTTGACTCACGGGGATTTCCAAGTCTCCACCCCATTGACGTCAA
TGGGAGTTTGTTTTGGCACCAAAATCAACGGGACTTTCCAAAATGTCGTAACAACTCCGCCCCATTGACG
CAAATGGGCGGTAGGCGTGTACGGTGGGAGGTCTATATAAGCAGAGCTCTCTGGCTAACTAGAGAACCCA
CTGCTTACTGGCTTATCGAAATTAATACGACTCACTATAGGGAGACCCAAGCTTATGTACCCATACGACG
TCCCAGACTACGCTTACCCATACGACGTCCCAGACTACGCTTACCCATACGACGTCCCAGACTACGCTAC
CGGTGCAAAGCAGTACGACTCGGTGGAGTGCCCTTTTTGTGATGAAGTTTCCAAATACGAGAAGCTCGCC
AAGATCGGCCAAGGCACCTTCGGGGAGGTGTTCAAGGCCAGGCACCGCAAGACCGGCCAGAAGGTGGCTC
TGAAGAAGGTGCTGATGGAAAACGAGAAGGAGGGGTTCCCCATTACAGCCTTGCGGGAGATCAAGATCCT
TCAGCTTCTAAAACACGAGAATGTGGTCAACTTGATTGAGATTTGTCGAACCAAAGCTTCCCCCTATAAC
CGCTGCAAGGGTAGTATATACCTGGTGTTCGACTTCTGCGAGCATGACCTTGCTGGGCTGTTGAGCAATG
TTTTGGTCAAGTTCACGCTGTCTGAGATCAAGAGGGTGATGCAGATGCTGCTTAACGGCCTCTACTACAT
CCACAGAAACAAGATCCTGCATAGGGACATGAAGGCTGCTAATGTGCTTATCACTCGTGATGGGGTCCTG
AAGCTGGCAGACTTTGGGCTGGCCCGGGCCTTCAGCCTGGCCAAGAACAGCCAGCCCAACCGCTACGCCA
ACCGTGTGGTGACACTCTGGTACCGGCCCCCGGAGCTGTTGCTCGGGGAGCGGGACTACGGCCCCCCCAT
TGACCTGTGGGGTGCTGGGTGCATCATGGCAGAGATGTGGACCCGCAGCCCCATCATGCAGGGCAACACG
GAGCAGCACCAACTCGCCCTCATCAGTCAGCTCTGCGGCTCCATCACCCCTGAGGTGTGGCCAAACGTGG
ACAACTATGAGCTGTACGAAAAGCTGGAGCTGGTCAAGGGCCAGAAGCGGAAGGTGAAGGACAGGCTGAA
GGCCTATGTGCGTGACCCATACGCACTGGACCTCATCGACAAGCTGCTGGTGCTGGACCCTGCCCAGCGC
ATCGACAGCGATGACGCCCTCAACCACGACTTCTTCTGGTCCGACCCCATGCCCTCCGACCTCAAGGGCA
TGCTCTCCACCCACCTGACGTCCATGTTCGAGTACTTGGCACCACCGCGCCGGAAGGGCAGCCAGATCAC
CCAGCAGTCCACCAACCAGAGTCGCAATCCCGCCACCACCAACCAGACGGAGTTTGAGCGCGTCTTCTGA
GAATTCTGCAGATATCCATCACACTGGCGGCCGCTCGAGCATGCATCTAGAGGGCCCTATTCTATAGTGT
CACCTAAATGCTAGAGCTCGCTGATCAGCCTCGACTGTGCCTTCTAGTTGCCAGCCATCTGTTGTTTGCC
CCTCCCCCGTGCCTTCCTTGACCCTGGAAGGTGCCACTCCCACTGTCCTTTCCTAATAAAATGAGGAAAT
TGCATCGCATTGTCTGAGTAGGTGTCATTCTATTCTGGGGGGTGGGGTGGGGCAGGACAGCAAGGGGGAG
GATTGGGAAGACAATAGCAGGCATGCTGGGGATGCGGTGGGCTCTATGGCTTCTGAGGCGGAAAGAACCA
GCTGGGGCTCTAGGGGGTATCCCC
[124 nt withheld, positions 2475-2598]
C
[32 nt withheld, positions 2600-2631]
CA
[57 nt withheld, positions 2634-2690]
A
[49 nt withheld, positions 2692-2740]
CCTTTGACGTTGGAGTCCACGTTCTTT
[37 nt withheld, positions 2768-2804]
ACCCTATCTCGGTCTATTCTTTTGATTTATAAGGGATTTTGGGGATTTCGGCCTATTGGTTAAAAAATGA
GCTGATTTAACAAAAATTTAACGCGAATTAATTCTGTGGAATGTGTGTCAGTTAGGGTGTGGAAAGTCCC
CAGGCTCCCCAGGCAGGCAGAAGTATGCAAAGCATGCATCTCAATTAGTCAGCAACCAGGTGTGGAAAGT
CCCCAGGCTCCCCAGCAGGCAGAAGTATGCAAAGCATGCATCTCAATTAGTCAGCAACCATAGTCCCGCC
CCTAACTCCGCCCATCCCGCCCCTAACTCCGCCCAGTTCCGCCCATTCTCCGCCCCATGGCTGACTAATT
TTTTTTATTTATGCAGAGGCCGAGGCCGCCTCTGCCTCTGAGCTATTCCAGAAGTAGTGAGGAGGCTTTT
TTGGAGGCCTAGGCTTTTGCAAAAAGCTCCCGGGAGCTTGTATATCCATTTTCGGATCTGATCAAGAGAC
AGGATGAGGATCGTTTCGCATGATTGAACAAGATGGATTGCACGCAGGTTCTCCGGCCGCTTGGGTGGAG
AGGCTATTCGGCTATGACTGGGCACAACAGACAATCGGCTGCTCTGATGCCGCCGTGTTCCGGCTGTCAG
CGCAGGGGCGCCCGGTTCTTTTTGTCAAGACCGACCTGTCCGGTGCCCTGAATGAACTGCAGGACGAGGC
AGCGCGGCTATCGTGGCTGGCCACGACGGGCGTTCCTTGCGCAGCTGTGCTCGACGTTGTCACTGAAGCG
GGAAGGGACTGGCTGCTATTGGGCGAAGTGCCGGGGCAGGATCTCCTGTCATCTCACCTTGCTCCTGCCG
AGAAAGTATCCATCATGGCTGATGCAATGCGGCGGCTGCATACGCTTGATCCGGCTACCTGCCCATTCGA
CCACCAAGCGAAACATCGCATCGAGCGAGCACGTACTCGGATGGAAGCCGGTCTTGTCGATCAGGATGAT
CTGGACGAAGAGCATCAGGGGCTCGCGCCAGCCGAACTGTTCGCCAGGCTCAAGGCGCGCATGCCCGACG
GCGAGGATCTCGTCGTGACCCATGGCGATGCCTGCTTGCCGAATATCATGGTGGAAAATGGCCGCTTTTC
TGGATTCATCGACTGTGGCCGGCTGGGTGTGGCGGACCGCTATCAGGACATAGCGTTGGCTACCCGTGAT
ATTGCTGAAGAGCTTGGCGGCGAATGGGCTGACCGCTTCCTCGTGCTTTACGGTATCGCCGCTCCCGATT
CGCAGCGCATCGCCTTCTATCGCCTTCTTGACGAGTTCTTCTGAGCGGGACTCTGGGGTTCGAAATGACC
GACCAAGCGACGCCCAACCTGCCATCACGAGATTTCGATTCCACCGCCGCCTTCTATGAAAGGTTGGGCT
TCGGAATCGTTTTCCGGGACGCCGGCTGGATGATCCTCCAGCGCGGGGATCTCATGCTGGAGTTCTTCGC
CCACCCCAACTTGTTTATTGCAGCTTATAATGGTTACAAATAAAGCAATAGCATCACAAATTTCACAAAT
AAAGCATTTTTTTCACTGCATTCTAGTTGTGGTTTGTCCAAACTCATCAATGTATCTTATCATGTCTGTA
TACCGTCGACCTCTAGCTAGAGCTTGGCGTAATCATGGTCATAGCTGTTTCCTGTGTGAAATTGTTATCC
GCTCACAATTCCACACAACATACGAGCCGGAAGCATAAAGTGTAAAGCCTGGGGTGCCTAATGAGTGAGC
TAACTCACATTAATTGCGTTGCGCTCACTGCCCGCTTTCCAGTCGGGAAACCTGTCGTGCCAGCTGCATT
AATGAATCGGCCAACGCGCGGGGAGAGGCGGTTTGCGTATTGGGCGCTCTTCCGCTTCCTCGCTCACTGA
CTCGCTGCGCTCGGTCGTTCGGCTGCGGCGAGCGGTATCAGCTCACTCAAAGGCGGTAATACGGTTATCC
ACAGAATCAGGGGATAACGCAGGAAAGAACATGTGAGCAAAAGGCCAGCAAAAGGCCAGGAACCGTAAAA
AGGCCGCGTTGCTGGCGTTTTTCCATAGGCTCCGCCCCCCTGACGAGCATCACAAAAATCGACGCTCAAG
TCAGAGGTGGCGAAACCCGACAGGACTATAAAGATACCAGGCGTTTCCCCCTGGAAGCTCCCTCGTGCGC
TCTCCTGTTCCGACCCTGCCGCTTACCGGATACCTGTCCGCCTTTCTCCCTTCGGGAAGCGTGGCGCTTT
CTCAATGCTCACGCTGTAGGTATCTCAGTTCGGTGTAGGTCGTTCGCTCCAAGCTGGGCTGTGTGCACGA
ACCCCCCGTTCAGCCCGACCGCTGCGCCTTATCCGGTAACTATCGTCTTGAGTCCAACCCGGTAAGACAC
GACTTATCGCCACTGGCAGCAGCCACTGGTAACAGGATTAGCAGAGCGAGGTATGTAGGCGGTGCTACAG
AGTTCTTGAAGTGGTGGCCTAACTACGGCTACACTAGAAGGACAGTATTTGGTATCTGCGCTCTGCTGAA
GCCAGTTACCTTCGGAAAAAGAGTTGGTAGCTCTTGATCCGGCAAACAAACCACCGCTGGTAGCGGTGGT
TTTTTTGTTTGCAAGCAGCAGATTACGCGCAGAAAAAAAGGATCTCAAGAAGATCCTTTGATCTTTTCTA
CGGGGTCTGACGCTCAGTGGAACGAAAACTCACGTTAAGGGATTTTGGTCATGAGATTATCAAAAAGGAT
CTTCACCTAGATCCTTTTAAATTAAAAATGAAGTTTTAAATCAATCTAAAGTATATATGAGTAAACTTGG
TCTGACAGTTACCAATGCTTAATCAGTGAGGCACCTATCTCAGCGATCTGTCTATTTCGTTCATCCATAG
TTGCCTGACTCCCCGTCGTGTAGATAACTACGATACGGGAGGGCTTACCATCTGGCCCCAGTGCTGCAAT
GATACCGCGAGACCCACGCTCACCGGCTCCAGATTTATCAGCAATAAACCAGCCAGCCGGAAGGGCCGAG
CGCAGAAGTGGTCCTGCAACTTTATCCGCCTCCATCCAGTCTATTAATTGTTGCCGGGAAGCTAGAGTAA
GTAGTTCGCCAGTTAATAGTTTGCGCAACGTTGTTGCCATTGCTACAGGCATCGTGGTGTCACGCTCGTC
GTTTGGTATGGCTTCATTCAGCTCCGGTTCCCAACGATCAAGGCGAGTTACATGATCCCCCATGTTGTGC
AAAAAAGCGGTTAGCTCCTTCGGTCCTCCGATCGTTGTCAGAAGTAAGTTGGCCGCAGTGTTATCACTCA
TGGTTATGGCAGCACTGCATAATTCTCTTACTGTCATGCCATCCGTAAGATGCTTTTCTGTGACTGGTGA
GTACTCAACCAAGTCATTCTGAGAATAGTGTATGCGGCGACCGAGTTGCTCTTGCCCGGCGTCAATACGG
GATAATACCGCGCCACATAGCAGAACTTTAAAAGTGCTCATCATTGGAAAACGTTCTTCGGGGCGAAAAC
TCTCAAGGATCTTACCGCTGTTGAGATCCAGTTCGATGTAACCCACTCGTGCACCCAACTGATCTTCAGC
ATCTTTTACTTTCACCAGCGTTTCTGGGTGAGCAAAAACAGGAAGGCAAAATGCCGCAAAAAAGGGAATA
AGGGCGACACGGAAATGTTGAATACTCATACTCTTCCTTTTTCAATATTATTGAAGCATTTATCAGGGTT
ATTGTCTCATGAGCGGATACATATTTGAATGTATTTAGAAAAATAAACAAATAGGGGTTCCGCGCACATT
TCCCCGAAAAGTGCCACCTGACGTC
