>Addgene plasmid #28103 | HA-Cdk9 T186A | addgene partial sequence | sequence record 34408 | 28103 with CMV-F
GCAGAGCTCTCTGGCTAACTAGAGAACCCACTGCTTACTGGCTTATCGAAATTAATACGACTCACTATAG
GGAGACCCAAGCTTATGTACCCATACGACGTCCCAGACTACGCTTACCCATACGACGTCCCAGACTACGC
TTACCCATACGACGTCCCAGACTACGCTACCGGTGCAAAGCAGTACGACTCGGTGGAGTGCCCTTTTTGT
GATGAAGTTTCCAAATACGAGAAGCTCGCCAAGATCGGCCAAGGCACCTTCGGGGAGGTGTTCAAGGCCA
GGCACCGCAAGACCGGCCAGAAGGTGGCTCTGAAGAAGGTGCTGATGGAAAACGAGAAGGAGGGGTTCCC
CATTACAGCCTTGCGGGAGATCAAGATCCTTCAGCTTCTAAAACACGAGAATGTGGTCAACTTGATTGAG
ATTTGTCGAACCAAAGCTTCCCCCTATAACCGCTGCAAGGGTAGTATATACCTGGTGCTCGACTTCTGCG
AGCATGACCTTGCTGGGCTGTTGAGCAATGTTTTGGTCAAGTTCACGCTGTCTGAGATCAAGAGGGTGAT
GCAGATGCTGCTTAACGGCCTCTACTACATCCACAGAAACAAGATCCTGCATAGGGACATGAAGGCTGCT
AATGTGCTTATCACTCGTGATGGGGTCCTGAAGCTGGCAGACTTTGGGCTGGCCCGGGCCTTCAGCCTGG
CCAAGAACAGCCAGCCCAACCGCTACGCCAACCGTGTGGTGACACTCTGGTACCGGCCCCCGGAGCTGTT
GCTCGGGGAGCGGGACTACGGCCCCCCCATTGACCTGTGGGGTGCTGGGTGCATCATGGCAGAGATGTGG
ACCCGCAGCCCCATCATGCAGGGCAACACGGAGCAGCACCAACTCGCCCTCATCA
